>Addgene plasmid #11373 | pBABE puro mouse IRS-2 myc | addgene full sequence | sequence record 212236 | Addgene NGS Result
CTGAATATGGGCCAAACAGGATATCTGTGGTAAGCAGTTCCTGCCCCGGCTCAGGGCCAAGAACAGATGG
AACAGCTGAATATGGGCCAAACAGGATATCTGTGGTAAGCAGTTCCTGCCCCGGCTCAGGGCCAAGAACA
GATGGTCCCCAGATGCGGTCCAGCCCTCAGCAGTTTCTAGAGAACCATCAGATGTTTCCAGGGTGCCCCA
AGGACCTGAAATGACCCTGTGCCTTATTTGAACTAACCAATCAGTTCGCTTCTCGCTTCTGTTCGCGCGC
TTCTGCTCCCCGAGCTCAATAAAAGAGCCCACAACCCCTCACTCGGGGCGCCAGTCCTCCGATTGACTGA
GTCGCCCGGGTACCCGTGTATCCAATAAACCCTCTTGCAGTTGCATCCGACTTGTGGTCTCGCTGTTCCT
TGGGAGGGTCTCCTCTGAGTGATTGACTACCCGTCAGCGGGGGTCTTTCATTTGGGGGCTCGTCCGGGAT
CGGGAGACCCCTGCCCAGGGACCACCGACCCACCACCGGGAGGCAAGCTGGCCAGCAACTTATCTGTGTC
TGTCCGATTGTCTAGTGTCTATGACTGATTTTATGCGCCTGCGTCGGTACTAGTTAGCTAACTAGCTCTG
TATCTGGCGGACCCGTGGTGGAACTGACGAGTTCTGAACACCCGGCCGCAACCCTGGGAGACGTCCCAGG
GACTTTGGGGGCCGTTTTTGTGGCCCGACCTGAGGAAGGGAGTCGATGTGGAATCCGACCCCGTCAGGAT
ATGTGGTTCTGGTAGGAGACGAGAACCTAAAACAGTTCCCGCCTCCGTCTGAATTTTTGCTTTCGGTTTG
GAACCGAAGCCGCGCGTCTTGTCTGCTGCAGCGCTGCAGCATCGTTCTGTGTTGTCTCTGTCTGACTGTG
TTTCTGTATTTGTCTGAAAATTAGGGCCAGACTGTTACCACTCCCTTAAGTTTGACCTTAGGTCACTGGA
AAGATGTCGAGCGGATCGCTCACAACCAGTCGGTAGATGTCAAGAAGAGACGTTGGGTTACCTTCTGCTC
TGCAGAATGGCCAACCTTTAACGTCGGATGGCCGCGAGACGGCACCTTTAACCGAGACCTCATCACCCAG
GTTAAGATCAAGGTCTTTTCACCTGGCCCGCATGGACACCCAGACCAGGTCCCCTACATCGTGACCTGGG
AAGCCTTGGCTTTTGACCCCCCTCCCTGGGTCAAGCCCTTTGTACACCCTAAGCCTCCGCCTCCTCTTCC
TCCATCCGCCCCGTCTCTCCCCCTTGAACCTCCTCGTTCGACCCCGCCTCGATCCTCCCTTTATCCAGCC
CTCACTCCTTCTCTAGGCGCCGGCCGGATCCCCCGGGCTGCAGGAATTTTAAGTTAGCGCTTATGGGAGC
CGCCCCCGCCCGCGCCCCTCGGCCCTCGCCATCCCCTGTTCGCCCAGCCGGGCAGAGAGACCTGAAGCGG
CGGCGATGGCTAGCGCGCCCCTGCCTGGGCCCCCCGCGTCGGCGGGCGGGGACGGCCCGAACCTCAATAA
CAACAACAACAACAACAACCACAGCGTGCGCAAGTGCGGCTACCTGCGCAAGCAGAAGCACGGCCACAAG
CGCTTTTTCGTGTTGCGCGGCCCCGGCACGGGCGGCGACGAGGCATCCGCGGCTGGGGGGTCGCCGCCGC
AGCCTCCGCGGCTGGAGTACTACGAGAGCGAGAAGAAGTGGAGGAGCAAGGCGGGCGCGCCGAAGCGAGT
GATCGCGCTCGACTGCTGTCTGAACATCAACAAGCGCGCGGACGCCAAGCACAAGTACCTGATCGCCCTC
TACACCAAGGACGAGTACTTCGCTGTAGCGGCGGAGAACGAGCAGGAGCAGGAGGGCTGGTACCGCGCAC
TCACCGACTTGGTCAGCGAAGGCCGCTCTGGCGAGGGGGGCTCGGGCACCACCGGAGGCTCTTGCAGCGC
CTCTCTCCCGGGCGTCCTGGGCGGCTCATCAGCGGGCGCCGCTGGCTGCGATGACAACTACGGGCTCGTG
ACACCCGCCACGGCCGTCTACCGCGAGGTGTGGCAGGTGAACCTGAAACCTAAGGGACTGGGCCAGAGCA
AGAACCTGACTGGTGTATACCGCCTATGCCTGTCTGCGCGCACCATCGGCTTCGTGAAGCTCAATTGCGA
ACAGCCGTCGGTGACGCTGCAGCTTATGAACATTCGCCGCTGCGGCCACTCGGACAGCTTCTTCTTCATC
GAGGTGGGCCGTTCGGCCGTCACCGGTCCCGGGGAGCTGTGGATGCAAGCCGACGACTCGGTGGTGGCGC
AGAACATCCATGAGACCATCCTAGAAGCTATGAAGGCACTCAAAGAGCTCTTCGAGTTCCGGCCTCGCAG
CAAGAGTCAGTCGTCCGGGTCGTCAGCCACGCATCCCATCAGCGTGCCGGGCGCGCGCCGCCACCACCAC
CTAGTCAACCTACCCCCTAGCCAGACCGGCCTGGTGCGCCGCTCGCGCACTGACAGCCTGGCGGCCACCC
CCCCAGCAGCCAAGTGCACTTCGTGCCGGGTTCGTACGGCCAGCGAGGGCGACGGCGGCGCGGCAGGCGG
GGCCGGGACGGCAGGAGGCAGGCCGATGTCGGTGGCAGAGAGCCCCCTGAGTCCCGGGCCGGTGCGCGCG
CCCCTTAGCCGCTCGCACACCCTGAGCGCCGGCTGCGGAGGCCGCCCGAGCAAAGTGACTCTGGCGCCGG
CAGGGGGAGCCCTGCAACACAGCCGCTCCATGTCCATGCCCGTGGCGCACTCACCTCCTGCAGCCACCAG
CCCAGGCAGCCTGTCCTCCAGCAGTGGGCACGGCTCGGGCTCCTACCCGCTGCCACCTGGCTCCCACCCG
CACCTGCCTCATCCACTGCATCACCCCCAAGGCCAGCGTCCGTCCAGCGGTAGTGCCTCCGCCTCGGGCT
CCCCCAGCGACCCGGGTTTCATGTCCCTTGACGAGTATGGCTCCAGCCCTGGCGACCTGAGAGCCTTCAG
TAGCCACAGGAGCAACACACCCGAGTCAATAGCGGAGACCCCGCCAGCCAGAGATGGCAGTGGGGGCGAA
CTCTATGGGTACATGAGCATGGATAGACCCCTGAGCCACTGTGGCCGCCCTTACCGTAGGGTCTCAGGGG
ATGGGGCCCAGGACCTGGATAGAGGACTGAGGAAGAGGACTTATTCCCTAACCACGCCTGCCAGGCAGCG
GCAGGTACCTCAGCCTTCCTCTGCCTCTCTAGATGAATACACTCTCATGAGGGCCACCTTCTCTGGTAGT
TCAGGTCGCCTCTGCCCATCCTTCCCTGCGTCCTCTCCCAAAGTGGCCTACAACCCTTACCCAGAGGACT
ATGGAGACATTGAGATTGGTTCTCACAAGAGTTCCAGCAGTAACCTGGGGGCAGATGATGGCTACATGCC
CATGACCCCTGGGGCAGCCCTTAGGAGTGGTGGTCCCAATAGCTGCAAGAGCGATGACTACATGCCCATG
AGCCCCACAAGCGTGTCTGCTCCCAAGCAGATCCTGCAGCCACGCTTGGCAGCGGCCTTGCCCCCTTCCG
GAGCAGCCGTGCCAGCACCCCCTTCAGGGGTGGGCAGGACCTTCCCAGTAAACGGAGGTGGCTACAAAGC
CAGCTCCCCAGCGGAGAGCTCCCCAGAAGACAGTGGGTACATGCGAATGTGGTGTGGCTCCAAGCTGTCT
ATGGAGAACCCAGACCCTAAGCTACTCCCCAACGGGGACTACCTCAACATGTCCCCCAGCGAGGCAGGCA
CTGCAGGGACCCCACCTGACTTCTCAGCAGCTTTGCGTGGAGGCAGTGAAGGCCTCAAAGGCATCCCGGG
CCACTGCTACAGCTCTTTGCCCCGCTCTTATAAGGCTCCCTGTTCCTGCAGCGGAGACAATGACCAGTAT
GTGCTCATGAGCTCCCCTGTGGGCCGGATCTTGGAAGAGGAGAGACTGGAGCCCCAGGCCACCCCAGGGG
CTGGCACCTTTGGGGCAGCTGGTGGTAGTCATACCCAGCCTCATCACTCAGCAGTGCCTTCCTCCATGAG
GCCGAGTGCCATCGGTGGCCGCCCTGAGGGCTTCCTGGGCCAGCGATGTCGGGCAGTGCGGCCTACACGC
CTATCGCTAGAGGGACTGCAGACCCTTCCCAGCATGCAAGAGTACCCTCTACCCACAGAGCCCAAGAGCC
CTGGCGAGTACATCAACATTGACTTTGGTGAGGCAGGTACCCGTCTGTCTCCGCCTGCCCCCCCACTACT
GGCATCCGCGGCCTCATCTTCTTCACTGCTCTCAGCTAGTAGTCCTGCTTCATCCCTGGGTTCAGGAACC
CCAGGCACCAGCAGCGACAGCCGGCAGCGCTCTCCACTCTCTGACTATATGAACCTGGACTTCAGTTCTC
CCAAGTCCCCCAAGCCTAGCACCCGCAGTGGGGACACAGTAGGCTCCATGGATGGCCTTCTCTCTCCAGA
GGCTTCATCCCCATACCCACCACTGCCCCCACGTCCTTCCACTTCCCCTTCCTCCTTACAGCAGCCTCTG
CCACCTGCCCCGGGAGACCTATACCGCCTGCCTCCAGCATCAGCTGCCACTTCCCAGGGTCCCACTGCTG
GCTCCTCAATGTCCTCCGAGCCTGGGGATAATGGTGACTATACCGAGATGGCCTTTGGTGTGGCTGCAAC
CCCGCCACAACCTATCGTGGCACCTCCAAAGCCAGAAGGTGCCCGAGTGGCCAGTCCCACATCGGGCTTG
AAGCGGCTAAGTCTCATGGATCAGGTATCTGGGGTGGAGGCTTTCCTTCAAGTCAGCCAGCCCCCTGACC
CCCACCGGGGTGCTAAGGTCATCCGTGCAGACCCACAGGGGGGACGTCGTCGCCACAGTTCAGAGACCTT
TTCCTCTACCACCACCGTCACCCCAGTGTCCCCATCCTTTGCCCACAATTCCAAGCGCCACAATTCGGCC
TCTGTGGAAAATGTCTCACTCAGGAAAAGCAGTGAAGGCAGCAGTACCCTGGGAGGAGGTGATGAGCCGC
CCACATCCCCAGGACAGGCACAGCCCTTGGTGGCTGTGCCCCCAGTGCCACAGGCTAGGCCGTGGAACCC
CGGTCAGCCCGGAGCTTTGATTGGCTGTCCTGGAGGCAGCAGTTCTCCCATGCGCAGAGAGACCTCCGTG
GGTTTCCAGAACGGCCTCAACTATATCGCCATCGATGTGAGAGGCGAGCAGGGGTCCTTGGCGCAGTCTC
AGCCGCAGCCAGGAGACAAGAACTCCTGGAGCCGGACCCGTAGCCTTGGGGGGCTCCTCGGCACCGTCGG
AGGCTCTGGCGCCAGCGGAGTGTGTGGGGGTCCAGGCACTGGAGCTTTGCCCTCTGCCAGCACCTATGCA
AGCATCGACTTCCTGTCCCATCACTTGAAGGAAGCCACAGTCGTGAAAGAGGTTAACGAGCAAAAGCTAA
TTAGCGAGGAGGACCTTTAGGTCGACCCTGTGGAATGTGTGTCAGTTAGGGTGTGGAAAGTCCCCAGGCT
CCCCAGCAGGCAGAAGTATGCAAAGCATGCATCTCAATTAGTCAGCAACCAGGTGTGGAAAGTCCCCAGG
CTCCCCAGCAGGCAGAAGTATGCAAAGCATGCATCTCAATTAGTCAGCAACCATAGTCCCGCCCCTAACT
CCGCCCATCCCGCCCCTAACTCCGCCCAGTTCCGCCCATTCTCCGCCCCATGGCTGACTAATTTTTTTTA
TTTATGCAGAGGCCGAGGCCGCCTCGGCCTCTGAGCTATTCCAGAAGTAGTGAGGAGGCTTTTTTGGAGG
CCTAGGCTTTTGCAAAAAGCTTACCATGACCGAGTACAAGCCCACGGTGCGCCTCGCCACCCGCGACGAC
GTCCCCAGGGCCGTACGCACCCTCGCCGCCGCGTTCGCCGACTACCCCGCCACGCGCCACACCGTCGATC
CGGACCGCCACATCGAGCGGGTCACCGAGCTGCAAGAACTCTTCCTCACGCGCGTCGGGCTCGACATCGG
CAAGGTGTGGGTCGCGGACGACGGCGCCGCGGTGGCGGTCTGGACCACGCCGGAGAGCGTCGAAGCGGGG
GCGGTGTTCGCCGAGATCGGCCCGCGCATGGCCGAGTTGAGCGGTTCCCGGCTGGCCGCGCAGCAACAGA
TGGAAGGCCTCCTGGCGCCGCACCGGCCCAAGGAGCCCGCGTGGTTCCTGGCCACCGTCGGCGTCTCGCC
CGACCACCAGGGCAAGGGTCTGGGCAGCGCCGTCGTGCTCCCCGGAGTGGAGGCGGCCGAGCGCGCCGGG
GTGCCCGCCTTCCTGGAGACCTCCGCGCCCCGCAACCTCCCCTTCTACGAGCGGCTCGGCTTCACCGTCA
CCGCCGACGTCGAGGTGCCCGAAGGACCGCGCACCTGGTGCATGACCCGCAAGCCCGGTGCCTGACGCCC
GCCCCACGACCCGCAGCGCCCGACCGAAAGGAGCGCACGACCCCATGCATCGATAAAATAAAAGATTTTA
TTTAGTCTCCAGAAAAAGGGGGGAATGAAAGACCCCACCTGTAGGTTTGGCAAGCTAGCTTAAGTAACGC
CATTTTGCAAGGCATGGAAAAATACATAACTGAGAATAGAGAAGTTCAGATCAAGGTCAGGAACAGATGG
AACAGCTGAATATGGGCCAAACAGGATATCTGTGGTAAGCAGTTCCTGCCCCGGCTCAGGGCCAAGAACA
GATGGAACAGCTGAATATGGGCCAAACAGGATATCTGTGGTAAGCAGTTCCTGCCCCGGCTCAGGGCCAA
GAACAGATGGTCCCCAGATGCGGTCCAGCCCTCAGCAGTTTCTAGAGAACCATCAGATGTTTCCAGGGTG
CCCCAAGGACCTGAAATGACCCTGTGCCTTATTTGAACTAACCAATCAGTTCGCTTCTCGCTTCTGTTCG
CGCGCTTCTGCTCCCCGAGCTCAATAAAAGAGCCCACAACCCCTCACTCGGGGCGCCAGTCCTCCGATTG
ACTGAGTCGCCCGGGTACCCGTGTATCCAATAAACCCTCTTGCAGTTGCATCCGACTTGTGGTCTCGCTG
TTCCTTGGGAGGGTCTCCTCTGAGTGATTGACTACCCGTCAGCGGGGGTCTTTCACATGCAGCATGTATC
AAAATTAATTTGGTTTTTTTTCTTAAGTATTTACATTAAATGGCCATAGTTGCATTAATGAATCGGCCAA
CGCGCGGGGAGAGGCGGTTTGCGTATTGGGCGCTCTTCCGCTTCCTCGCTCACTGACTCGCTGCGCTCGG
TCGTTCGGCTGCGGCGAGCGGTATCAGCTCACTCAAAGGCGGTAATACGGTTATCCACAGAATCAGGGGA
TAACGCAGGAAAGAACATGTGAGCAAAAGGCCAGCAAAAGGCCAGGAACCGTAAAAAGGCCGCGTTGCTG
GCGTTTTTCCATAGGCTCCGCCCCCCTGACGAGCATCACAAAAATCGACGCTCAAGTCAGAGGTGGCGAA
ACCCGACAGGACTATAAAGATACCAGGCGTTTCCCCCTGGAAGCTCCCTCGTGCGCTCTCCTGTTCCGAC
CCTGCCGCTTACCGGATACCTGTCCGCCTTTCTCCCTTCGGGAAGCGTGGCGCTTTCTCATAGCTCACGC
TGTAGGTATCTCAGTTCGGTGTAGGTCGTTCGCTCCAAGCTGGGCTGTGTGCACGAACCCCCCGTTCAGC
CCGACCGCTGCGCCTTATCCGGTAACTATCGTCTTGAGTCCAACCCGGTAAGACACGACTTATCGCCACT
GGCAGCAGCCACTGGTAACAGGATTAGCAGAGCGAGGTATGTAGGCGGTGCTACAGAGTTCTTGAAGTGG
TGGCCTAACTACGGCTACACTAGAAGAACAGTATTTGGTATCTGCGCTCTGCTGAAGCCAGTTACCTTCG
GAAAAAGAGTTGGTAGCTCTTGATCCGGCAAACAAACCACCGCTGGTAGCGGTGGTTTTTTTGTTTGCAA
GCAGCAGATTACGCGCAGAAAAAAAGGATCTCAAGAAGATCCTTTGATCTTTTCTACGGGGTCTGACGCT
CAGTGGAACGAAAACTCACGTTAAGGGATTTTGGTCATGAGATTATCAAAAAGGATCTTCACCTAGATCC
TTTTGCGGCCGCAAATCAATCTAAAGTATATATGAGTAAACTTGGTCTGACAGTTACCAATGCTTAATCA
GTGAGGCACCTATCTCAGCGATCTGTCTATTTCGTTCATCCATAGTTGCCTGACTCCCCGTCGTGTAGAT
AACTACGATACGGGAGGGCTTACCATCTGGCCCCAGTGCTGCAATGATACCGCGAGACCCACGCTCACCG
GCTCCAGATTTATCAGCAATAAACCAGCCAGCCGGAAGGGCCGAGCGCAGAAGTGGTCCTGCAACTTTAT
CCGCCTCCATCCAGTCTATTAATTGTTGCCGGGAAGCTAGAGTAAGTAGTTCGCCAGTTAATAGTTTGCG
CAACGTTGTTGCCATTGCTACAGGCATCGTGGTGTCACGCTCGTCGTTTGGTATGGCTTCATTCAGCTCC
GGTTCCCAACGATCAAGGCGAGTTACATGATCCCCCATGTTGTGCAAAAAAGCGGTTAGCTCCTTCGGTC
CTCCGATCGTTGTCAGAAGTAAGTTGGCCGCAGTGTTATCACTCATGGTTATGGCAGCACTGCATAATTC
TCTTACTGTCATGCCATCCGTAAGATGCTTTTCTGTGACTGGTGAGTACTCAACCAAGTCATTCTGAGAA
TAGTGTATGCGGCGACCGAGTTGCTCTTGCCCGGCGTCAATACGGGATAATACCGCGCCACATAGCAGAA
CTTTAAAAGTGCTCATCATTGGAAAACGTTCTTCGGGGCGAAAACTCTCAAGGATCTTACCGCTGTTGAG
ATCCAGTTCGATGTAACCCACTCGTGCACCCAACTGATCTTCAGCATCTTTTACTTTCACCAGCGTTTCT
GGGTGAGCAAAAACAGGAAGGCAAAATGCCGCAAAAAAGGGAATAAGGGCGACACGGAAATGTTGAATAC
TCATACTCTTCCTTTTTCAATATTATTGAAGCATTTATCAGGGTTATTGTCTCATGAGCGGATACATATT
TGAATGTATTTAGAAAAATAAACAAATAGGGGTTCCGCGCACATTTCCCCGAAAAGTGCCACCTGCAGC
Features (pLannotate 1.2.2; 13 found; start..end, strand, type, name):
      1..470     +  LTR            LTR: long terminal repeat from Moloney murine leukemia virus
    594..868     +  misc_feature   MESV Ψ (fragment): packaging signal of murine embryonic stem cell virus
    935..1351    +  CDS            gag (truncated): truncated Moloney murine leukemia virus (MMLV) gag gene lacking the start codon
   1356..1378    +  misc_feature   MCS (fragment): pBluescript multiple cloning site
   1560..5441    +  CDS            Irs2: IRS2_MOUSE - Experimental evidence at protein level: Swiss-Prot protein existence level 1. May mediate the control of various cellular processes by insulin. From Mus musculus (Mouse).
   5497..5826    +  promoter       SV40 promoter: SV40 enhancer and early promoter
   5836..6435    +  CDS            PuroR: puromycin N-acetyltransferase; pac from Streptomyces alboniger; confers resistance to puromycin
   6534..6655    +  LTR            3' LTR (ΔU3) (fragment): self-inactivating 3' long terminal repeat (LTR) from Moloney murine leukemia virus
   6656..7125    +  LTR            LTR: long terminal repeat from Moloney murine leukemia virus
   7191..7243    -  CDS            lacI (fragment): lac repressor; lacI; The lac repressor binds to the lac operator to inhibit transcription in E. coli. This inhibition can be relieved by adding lactose or isopropyl-β-D-thiogalactopyranoside (IPTG).
   7426..8014    -  rep_origin     ori: high-copy-number ColE1/pMB1/pBR322/pUC origin of replication
   8174..9034    -  CDS            AmpR: β-lactamase; bla; confers resistance to ampicillin, carbenicillin, and related antibiotics
   9035..9139    -  promoter       AmpR promoter: bla
