[The description below was written by a language model from this plasmid's Addgene catalogue record and pLannotate feature annotations shown in this document.]
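Description:
pBABE puro mouse IRS-2 myc is a Moloney murine leukemia virus-based retroviral expression vector built on the pBABE puro backbone for stable delivery of mouse insulin receptor substrate 2 (Irs2) into mammalian cells. In bacteria it is maintained as a high-copy plasmid through a ColE1/pUC-type origin and selected with ampicillin via the β-lactamase gene and its own promoter.

The proviral cassette is flanked by MMLV long terminal repeats. Downstream of the 5′ LTR lie a packaging signal (Ψ) and a truncated gag segment lacking its start codon, which together promote efficient encapsidation of the genomic RNA when the plasmid is introduced into a packaging cell line supplying gag, pol and env in trans. The roughly 4.2 kb Irs2 insert was placed between the BamHI and SalI sites, both retained. No separate promoter is annotated upstream of it, so expression is expected to be driven by the 5′ LTR, as is standard for pBABE vectors. The catalogue records a C-terminal myc epitope tag for detection or immunoprecipitation, although the feature table does not annotate the tag separately. An internal SV40 enhancer/early promoter then drives puromycin N-acetyltransferase, allowing selection of transduced cells. The annotation software labels a short fragment next to the 3′ LTR as a ΔU3 element, but a full LTR is also annotated there, so the record does not indicate a self-inactivating design.

Full-sequence analysis found a G384E substitution and a serine insertion at position 172 relative to the reference protein. The IRS-2 coding region was derived from an earlier CMV-driven IRS-2 plasmid. The associated work examined how IRS-3 and IRS-4 affect IRS-1- and IRS-2-mediated insulin signaling, consistent with use of this vector for stable IRS-2 expression.
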