Addgene plasmid #11373: pBABE puro mouse IRS-2 myc
Depositing lab: Ronald Kahn. Depositing organization: Joslin Diabetes Center. Publication: Insulin receptor substrate 3 (IRS-3) and IRS-4 impair IRS-1- and IRS-2-mediated signaling. Tsuruzoe K, Emkey R, Kriauciunas KM, Ueki K, Kahn CR. Mol Cell Biol. 2001 Jan . 21(1):26-38. 10.1128/MCB.21.1.26-38.2001 PubMed 11113178.
Backbone
  Vector backbone: pBABE puro
  Backbone manufacturer: pBABE-puro is available at Addgene
  Backbone size w/o insert (bp): 5169
  Vector type: Mammalian Expression, Retroviral
  Selectable markers: Puromycin
Growth in bacteria
  Bacterial resistance: Ampicillin, 100 μg/mL
  Growth temperature: 37°C
  Growth strain: DH5alpha
  Copy number: High Copy
Gene/Insert
  Gene/Insert name: IRS-2 (alt names: Insulin Receptor Substrate 2; IRS2)
  Species: M. musculus (mouse)
  Insert size (bp): 4244
  Entrez Gene: Irs2 (a.k.a. Irs-2)
  Tag / fusion protein: myc (C terminal on insert)
  Cloning method: Restriction Enzyme; 5′ cloning site BamHI (not destroyed); 3′ cloning site SalI (not destroyed)
  Sequencing primers: 5′ pBABE 5
Resource information
  A portion of this plasmid was derived from a plasmid made by: Dr. Morris White provided the IRS-2 gene in the form of the plasmid pCMV IRS-2.
Terms and licenses: Academic/Nonprofit Terms; Industry Terms: Not Available to Industry
Depositor comments: (Kahn lab plasmid name = pBabe puro IRS2 Myc) Addgene NGS results found a G384E variant and an S172 insertion compared to the NCBI reference [NP_001074681.1].
How to cite: pBABE puro mouse IRS-2 myc was a gift from Ronald Kahn (Addgene plasmid # 11373 ; http://n2t.net/addgene:11373 ; RRID:Addgene_11373)
