>Addgene plasmid #11373 | pBABE puro mouse IRS-2 myc | addgene partial sequence | sequence record 18220 | 11373 with pBABE5'
TTAGCGCTTATGGGAGCCGCCCCCGCCCGCGCCCCTCGGCCCTCGCCATCCCCTGTTCGCCCAGCCGGGC
AGAGAGACCTGAAGCGGCGGCGATGGCTAGCGCGCCCCTGCCTGGGCCCCCCGCGTCGGCGGGCGGGGAC
GGCCCGAACCTCAATAACAACAACAACAACAACAACCACAGCGTGCGCAAGTGCGGCTACCTGCGCAAGC
AGAAGCACGGCCACAAGCGCTTTTTCGTGTTGCGCGGCCCCGGCACGGGCGGCGACGAGGCATCCGCGGC
TGGGGGGTCGCCGCCGCAGCCTCCGCGGCTGGAGTACTACGAGAGCGAGAAGAAGTGGAGGAGCAAGGCG
GGCGCGCCGAAGCGAGTGATCGCGCTCGACTGCTGTCTGAACATCAACAAGCGCGCGGACGCCAAGCACA
AGTACCTGATCGCCCTCTACACCAAGGACGAGTACTTCGCTGTAGCGGCGGAGAACGAGCAGGAGCAGGA
GGGCTGGTACCGCGCACTCACCGACTTGGTCAGCGAAGGCCGCTCTGGCGAGGGGGGCTCGGGCACCACC
GGAGGCTCTTGCAGCGCCTCTCTCCCGGGCGTCCTGGGCGGCTCATCAGCGGGCGCCGCTGGCTGCGATG
ACAACTACGGGCTCGTGACACCCGCCACGGCCGTCTACCGCGAGGTGTGGCAGGTGAACC
